Addgene plasmid #180662: pMYT009
Purpose: Encodes pLacSpTDH3 as a Type 2 part to be used in the Dueber YTK and Ellis MYT systems
Depositing lab: Tom Ellis. Depositing organization: Imperial College London. Publication: A Multiplex MoClo Toolkit for Extensive and Flexible Engineering of Saccharomyces cerevisiae. Shaw WM, Khalil AS, Ellis T. ACS Synth Biol. 2023 Nov 6. doi: 10.1021/acssynbio.3c00423. PubMed 37930278.
Backbone
  Vector backbone: pYTK001
  Backbone manufacturer: John Dueber
  Vector type: Synthetic Biology
Growth in bacteria
  Bacterial resistance: Chloramphenicol, 25 μg/mL
  Growth temperature: 37°C
  Growth strain: DH5alpha
  Copy number: High Copy
Gene/Insert
  Gene/Insert name: pLacSpTDH3
  Species: Synthetic
  Cloning method: Restriction Enzyme; 5′ cloning site Unknown (unknown if destroyed)
Terms and licenses: Academic/Nonprofit Terms; Industry Terms: Not Available to Industry
How to cite: pMYT009 was a gift from Tom Ellis (Addgene plasmid # 180662 ; http://n2t.net/addgene:180662 ; RRID:Addgene_180662)
