[The description below was written by a language model from this plasmid's Addgene catalogue record and pLannotate feature annotations shown in this document.]
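Description:
pMYT009 is a small (about 2.1 kb) synthetic-biology part plasmid built on the pYTK001 entry vector of the yeast MoClo toolkit. It stores a single standardized DNA part rather than an expression cassette. The plasmid is maintained in E. coli through a high-copy ColE1/pUC-type origin and selected with chloramphenicol, with resistance provided by the cat gene under its native promoter. A lambda t0 terminator lies at the end of that marker cassette, next to the part. No yeast origin or yeast selection marker is annotated, which fits its role as a bacterial storage vector whose content is moved into yeast-compatible backbones during hierarchical assembly.

The insert, pLacSpTDH3, is a synthetic promoter formatted as a Type 2 part, the promoter position in the toolkit's part-type scheme. This makes it compatible with both the YTK and the multiplex MYT assembly systems for engineering Saccharomyces cerevisiae. The feature table shows two lac operator sites immediately upstream of a short fragment matching the S. cerevisiae TDH3 (GAP) promoter. This suggests a hybrid design in which LacI-binding operators are combined with TDH3-derived core promoter sequence. Such a promoter would be expected to be repressed by lac repressor and relieved by IPTG when LacI is supplied in the host, although the record does not describe its regulatory behaviour or performance. The remaining upstream part of the insert is unannotated. The flanking Type IIS sites that toolkit parts normally rely on for Golden Gate assembly are not listed in the feature table, and the cloning sites are recorded as unknown. The part is intended to be assembled with coding sequence and terminator parts into transcription units for yeast.
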