Features (pLannotate 1.2.2; 7 found; start..end, strand, type, name):
    356..372     +  protein_bind   lac operator: The lac repressor binds to the lac operator to inhibit transcription in E. coli. This inhibition can be relieved by adding lactose or isopropyl-β-D-thiogalactopyranoside (IPTG). lac repressor encoded by lacI
    409..425     +  protein_bind   lac operator: The lac repressor binds to the lac operator to inhibit transcription in E. coli. This inhibition can be relieved by adding lactose or isopropyl-β-D-thiogalactopyranoside (IPTG). lac repressor encoded by lacI
    428..449     +  promoter       GAP promoter (fragment): S. cerevisiae TDH3; promoter for glyceraldehyde-3-phosphate dehydrogenase
    478..512     -  terminator     lambda t0 terminator: minimal transcription terminator from phage lambda (Scholtissek and Grosse, 1987)
    586..1242    -  CDS            cat: CAT_ECOLX - Experimental evidence at protein level: Swiss-Prot protein existence level 1. This enzyme is an effector of chloramphenicol resistance in bacteria. From Escherichia coli. This protein is used as a marker in many commonly used cloning vectors, such as pACYC184.
   1243..1340    -  promoter       cat promoter: promoter of the E. coli cat gene encoding chloramphenicol acetyltransferase
   1424..2012    +  rep_origin     ori: high-copy-number ColE1/pMB1/pBR322/pUC origin of replication
>Addgene plasmid #180662 | pMYT009 | addgene full sequence | sequence record 369267 | Addgene NGS Result
AGTCGGTCTCAAACGGTTTTATTTCTGCTGCCATCCGTAAATGCCAGGATTTGAGCGGGTTACACAATAT
ATCTCATATTTTCGGTGTCTGGGTCATTACTTTACTCTTGGCATCCACTAAATATATTGGAGCCTGCTTT
TTAAACTGGCTTCCAGAAAAAAATCAATGGAGTGATGCAAACTGCCTGGAGTAAAAGATGACACAAGGCG
ATTGACCTACGCATGTATCTATCTGATTTTCTTACACCTTCTATTTCATTCTAACTCTTTGATTTGGAAA
ACACCTAAGAAAAAAAAGGTTGAAATCAGTTCCCTGAAATTGTCCCCCTACTTGACTAATAAATATAAAA
GGTAATTGTGAGCGGATAACAACAAGCACTGTTGGGCGTGAGTGGAGGCGCCGGATAATTGTGAGCGGAT
AACAATTTAAACACACATAAACAAACAAAAAAAAAAGATCTATGTGAGACCAGACCAATAAAAAACGCCC
GGCGGCAACCGAGCGTTCTGAACAAATCCAGATGGAGTTCTGAGGTCATTACTGGATCTATCAACAGGAG
TCCAAGCGAGCTCGATATCAAATTACGCCCCGCCCTGCCACTCATCGCAGTACTGTTGTAATTCATTAAG
CATTCTGCCGACATGGAAGCCATCACAAACGGCATGATGAACCTGAATCGCCAGCGGCATCAGCACCTTG
TCGCCTTGCGTATAATATTTGCCCATGGTGAAAACGGGGGCGAAGAAGTTGTCCATATTGGCCACGTTTA
AATCAAAACTGGTGAAACTCACCCAGGGATTGGCTGAAACGAAAAACATATTCTCAATAAACCCTTTAGG
GAAATAGGCCAGGTTTTCACCGTAACACGCCACATCTTGCGAATATATGTGTAGAAACTGCCGGAAATCG
TCGTGGTATTCACTCCAGAGCGATGAAAACGTTTCAGTTTGCTCATGGAAAACGGTGTAACAAGGGTGAA
CACTATCCCATATCACCAGCTCACCGTCTTTCATTGCCATACGAAATTCCGGATGAGCATTCATCAGGCG
GGCAAGAATGTGAATAAAGGCCGGATAAAACTTGTGCTTATTTTTCTTTACGGTCTTTAAAAAGGCCGTA
ATATCCAGCTGAACGGTCTGGTTATAGGTACATTGAGCAACTGACTGAAATGCCTCAAAATGTTCTTTAC
GATGCCATTGGGATATATCAACGGTGGTATATCCAGTGATTTTTTTCTCCATTTTAGCTTCCTTAGCTCC
TGAAAATCTCGATAACTCAAAAAATACGCCCGGTAGTGATCTTATTTCATTATGGTGAAAGTTGGAACCT
CTTACGTGCCCGATCAATCATGACCAAAATCCCTTAACGTGAGTTTTCGTTCCACTGAGCGTCAGACCCC
GTAGAAAAGATCAAAGGATCTTCTTGAGATCCTTTTTTTCTGCGCGTAATCTGCTGCTTGCAAACAAAAA
AACCACCGCTACCAGCGGTGGTTTGTTTGCCGGATCAAGAGCTACCAACTCTTTTTCCGAAGGTAACTGG
CTTCAGCAGAGCGCAGATACCAAATACTGTTCTTCTAGTGTAGCCGTAGTTAGGCCACCACTTCAAGAAC
TCTGTAGCACCGCCTACATACCTCGCTCTGCTAATCCTGTTACCAGTGGCTGCTGCCAGTGGCGATAAGT
CGTGTCTTACCGGGTTGGACTCAAGACGATAGTTACCGGATAAGGCGCAGCGGTCGGGCTGAACGGGGGG
TTCGTGCACACAGCCCAGCTTGGAGCGAACGACCTACACCGAACTGAGATACCTACAGCGTGAGCTATGA
GAAAGCGCCACGCTTCCCGAAGGGAGAAAGGCGGACAGGTATCCGGTAAGCGGCAGGGTCGGAACAGGAG
AGCGCACGAGGGAGCTTCCAGGGGGAAACGCCTGGTATCTTTATAGTCCTGTCGGGTTTCGCCACCTCTG
ACTTGAGCGTCGATTTTTGTGATGCTCGTCAGGGGGGCGGAGCCTATGGAAAAACGCCAGCAACGCGGCC
TTTTTACGGTTCCTGGCCTTTTGCTGGCCTTTTGCTCACATGTTCTTTCCTGCGTTATCCCCTGATTCTG
TGGATAACCGT
